>Addgene plasmid #42712 | TAL3249 | depositor partial sequence | sequence record 57832 | TAL3249 sequence 2430 bps
TCTAGAGCTAGCACCATGGACTACAAAGACCATGACGGTGATTATAAAGATCATGACATCGATTACAAGG
ATGACGATGACAAGATGGCCCCCAAGAAGAAGAGGAAGGTGGGCATTCACCGCGGGGTACCTATGGTGGA
CTTGAGGACACTCGGTTATTCGCAACAGCAACAGGAGAAAATCAAGCCTAAGGTCAGGAGCACCGTCGCG
CAACACCACGAGGCGCTTGTGGGGCATGGCTTCACTCATGCGCATATTGTCGCGCTTTCACAGCACCCTG
CGGCGCTTGGGACGGTGGCTGTCAAATACCAAGATATGATTGCGGCCCTGCCCGAAGCCACGCACGAGGC
AATTGTAGGGGTCGGTAAACAGTGGTCGGGAGCGCGAGCACTTGAGGCGCTGCTGACTGTGGCGGGTGAG
CTTAGGGGGCCTCCGCTCCAGCTCGACACCGGGCAGCTGCTGAAGATCGCGAAGAGAGGGGGAGTAACAG
CGGTAGAGGCAGTGCACGCCTGGCGCAATGCGCTCACCGGGGCCCCCTTGAACCTGACCCCAGACCAGGT
AGTCGCAATCGCGTCGAACATTGGGGGAAAGCAAGCCCTGGAAACCGTGCAAAGGTTGTTGCCGGTCCTT
TGTCAAGACCACGGCCTTACACCGGAGCAAGTCGTGGCCATTGCAAATAATAACGGTGGCAAACAGGCTC
TTGAGACGGTTCAGAGACTTCTCCCAGTTCTCTGTCAAGCCCACGGGCTGACTCCCGATCAAGTTGTAGC
GATTGCGTCCAACGGTGGAGGGAAACAAGCATTGGAGACTGTCCAACGGCTCCTTCCCGTGTTGTGTCAA
GCCCACGGTTTGACGCCTGCACAAGTGGTCGCCATCGCCAACAACAACGGCGGTAAGCAGGCGCTGGAAA
CAGTACAGCGCCTGCTGCCTGTACTGTGCCAGGATCATGGACTGACCCCAGACCAGGTAGTCGCAATCGC
GTCAAACGGAGGGGGAAAGCAAGCCCTGGAAACCGTGCAAAGGTTGTTGCCGGTCCTTTGTCAAGACCAC
GGCCTTACACCGGAGCAAGTCGTGGCCATTGCAAGCAATGGGGGTGGCAAACAGGCTCTTGAGACGGTTC
AGAGACTTCTCCCAGTTCTCTGTCAAGCCCACGGGCTGACTCCCGATCAAGTTGTAGCGATTGCGTCCAA
CGGTGGAGGGAAACAAGCATTGGAGACTGTCCAACGGCTCCTTCCCGTGTTGTGTCAAGCCCACGGTTTG
ACGCCTGCACAAGTGGTCGCCATCGCCAGCCATGATGGCGGTAAGCAGGCGCTGGAAACAGTACAGCGCC
TGCTGCCTGTACTGTGCCAGGATCATGGACTGACCCCAGACCAGGTAGTCGCAATCGCGTCAAACGGAGG
GGGAAAGCAAGCCCTGGAAACCGTGCAAAGGTTGTTGCCGGTCCTTTGTCAAGACCACGGCCTTACACCG
GAGCAAGTCGTGGCCATTGCAAATAATAACGGTGGCAAACAGGCTCTTGAGACGGTTCAGAGACTTCTCC
CAGTTCTCTGTCAAGCCCACGGGCTGACTCCCGATCAAGTTGTAGCGATTGCGTCCAACGGTGGAGGGAA
ACAAGCATTGGAGACTGTCCAACGGCTCCTTCCCGTGTTGTGTCAAGCCCACGGTTTGACGCCTGCACAA
GTGGTCGCCATCGCCTCGAATGGCGGCGGTAAGCAGGCGCTGGAAACAGTACAGCGCCTGCTGCCTGTAC
TGTGCCAGGATCATGGACTGACCCCAGACCAGGTAGTCGCAATCGCGTCACATGACGGGGGAAAGCAAGC
CCTGGAAACCGTGCAAAGGTTGTTGCCGGTCCTTTGTCAAGACCACGGCCTTACACCGGAGCAAGTCGTG
GCCATTGCATCCCACGACGGTGGCAAACAGGCTCTTGAGACGGTTCAGAGACTTCTCCCAGTTCTCTGTC
AAGCCCACGGGCTGACTCCCGATCAAGTTGTAGCGATTGCGTCGCATGACGGAGGGAAACAAGCATTGGA
GACTGTCCAACGGCTCCTTCCCGTGTTGTGTCAAGCCCACGGTTTGACGCCTGCACAAGTGGTCGCCATC
GCCTCCAATATTGGCGGTAAGCAGGCGCTGGAAACAGTACAGCGCCTGCTGCCTGTACTGTGCCAGGATC
ATGGACTGACACCCGAACAGGTGGTCGCCATTGCTTCCCACGACGGAGGACGGCCAGCCTTGGAGTCCAT
CGTAGCCCAATTGTCCAGGCCCGATCCCGCGTTGGCTGCGTTAACGAATGACCATCTGGTGGCGTTGGCA
TGTCTTGGTGGACGACCCGCGCTCGATGCAGTCAAAAAGGGTCTGCCTCATGCTCCCGCATTGATCAAAA
GAACCAACCGGCGGATTCCCGAGAGAACTTCCCATCGAGTCGCGGGATCC
