>Addgene plasmid #42712 | TAL3249 | addgene partial sequence | sequence record 61059 | JDS-TALEN-F 5'-TAGGGGTCGGTAAACAGTGG-3'
ACTGTGGCGGGTGAGCTTAGGGGGCCTCCGCTCCAGCTCGACACCGGGCAGCTGCTGAAGATCGCGAAGA
GAGGGGGAGTAACAGCGGTAGAGGCAGTGCACGCCTGGCGCAATGCGCTCACCGGGGCCCCCTTGAACCT
GACCCCAGACCAGGTAGTCGCAATCGCGTCGAACATTGGGGGAAAGCAAGCCCTGGAAACCGTGCAAAGG
TTGTTGCCGGTCCTTTGTCAAGACCACGGCCTTACACCGGAGCAAGTCGTGGCCATTGCAAATAATAACG
GTGGCAAACAGGCTCTTGAGACGGTTCAGAGACTTCTCCCAGTTCTCTGTCAAGCCCACGGGCTGACTCC
CGATCAAGTTGTAGCGATTGCGTCCAACGGTGGAGGGAAACAAGCATTGGAGACTGTCCAACGGCTCCTT
CCCGTGTTGTGTCAAGCCCACGGTTTGACGCCTGCACAAGTGGTCGCCATCGCCAACAACAACGGCGGTA
AGCAGGCGCTGGAAACAGTACAGCGCCTGCTGCCTGTACTGTGCCAGGATCATGGACTGACCCCAGACCA
GGTAGTCGCAATCGCGTCAAACGGAGGGGGAAAGCAAGCCCTGGAAACCGTGCAAAGGTTGTTGCCGGTC
CTTTGTCAAGACCACGGCCTTACACCGGAGCAAGTCGTGGCCATTGCAAGCAATGGGGGTGGCAAACAGG
CTCTTGAGACGGTTCAGAGACTTCTCCCAGTTCTCTGTCAAGCCCACGGGCTGACTCCCGATCAAGTTGT
AGCGATTGCGTCCAACGGTGGAGGGAAACAAGCATTGGAGACTGTCCAACGGCTCCTTCCCGTGTTGTGT
CAAGCCCACGGTTTGACGCCTGCACAAGTGGTCGCCATCGCCAGCCATGATGGCGGTAAGCAGGCGCTGG
AAACAGTACAGCGCCTGCTGCCTGTACTGTGCCAG
