[The description below was written by a language model from this plasmid's Addgene catalogue record.]
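Description:
TAL3249 is a TALEN expression plasmid built in the JDS71 backbone, a mammalian expression vector that also carries a T7 promoter. It is maintained in E. coli as a high-copy plasmid under ampicillin selection. The roughly 1.6 kb insert, named ZebrafishCommunity-eps15-right, encodes an engineered TAL effector repeat array designed to recognise a specific DNA site in the zebrafish (D. rerio) eps15 locus. It is the "right" half-site monomer of a nuclease pair. The array was cloned by restriction enzyme methods into sites that were destroyed in the process, placing it in frame with elements supplied by the backbone: an N-terminal 3X Flag epitope tag and a C-terminal wild-type FokI nuclease domain.

Expression is driven by the CMV promoter for direct use in mammalian cells. The T7 designation indicates that the coding sequence can also be transcribed in vitro, the usual route for producing mRNA for microinjection into zebrafish embryos. The listing of a BGH reverse sequencing primer suggests a BGH polyadenylation region downstream, although no feature table is provided to confirm this. Because FokI cleaves only as a dimer, this construct is meant to be used with a matching "left" eps15 TALEN that binds the opposite strand across a spacer. Together they introduce a double-strand break whose error-prone repair yields indel mutations. The associated publication describes targeted gene disruption in somatic zebrafish cells with engineered TALENs, and this plasmid belongs to that type of reagent set. The Flag tag allows the expressed nuclease to be detected. The record does not name the partner plasmid.
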