Addgene plasmid #42712: TAL3249
Depositing lab: Keith Joung. Depositing organization: Massachusetts General Hospital. Publication: Targeted gene disruption in somatic zebrafish cells using engineered TALENs. Sander JD, Cade L, Khayter C, Reyon D, Peterson RT, Joung JK, Yeh JR. Nat Biotechnol. 2011 Aug 5;29(8):697-8. doi: 10.1038/nbt.1934. PubMed 21822241.
Backbone
  Vector backbone: JDS71
  Backbone manufacturer: Addgene plasmid #32287
  Backbone size w/o insert (bp): 6447
  Vector type: Mammalian Expression ; T7
Growth in bacteria
  Bacterial resistance: Ampicillin, 100 μg/mL
  Growth temperature: 37°C
  Growth strain: XL1 Blue
  Copy number: High Copy
Gene/Insert
  Gene/Insert name: ZebrafishCommunity-eps15-right (alt name: eps15)
  Species: D. rerio (zebrafish)
  Insert size (bp): 1640
  Entrez Gene: LOC795505
  Promoter: CMV
  Tag / fusion protein: 3X Flag (N terminal on backbone); WT FOKI (C terminal on backbone)
  Cloning method: Restriction Enzyme; 5′ cloning site N/A (destroyed during cloning); 3′ cloning site N/A (destroyed during cloning)
  Sequencing primers: 5′ CMV-F; 3′ BGH-rev
Terms and licenses: Academic/Nonprofit Terms; Industry Terms: Not Available to Industry
Depositor comments: Target binding site: TAGTGTTTCTGTTCCCAC It is strongly recommended that users perform a diagnostic digest to verify this plasmid prior to use. For example, a double digest of the plasmid with BamHI and KpnI should result in two bands at 2.3kb and 5.8kb.
How to cite: TAL3249 was a gift from Keith Joung (Addgene plasmid # 42712 ; http://n2t.net/addgene:42712 ; RRID:Addgene_42712)
